>Addgene plasmid #53200 | pGEX4T3-HA-ERK2 GOF | addgene partial sequence | sequence record 89475 | pGEX5 5'-GGGCTGGCAAGCCACGTTTGGTG-3'
CCATCCTCCAAAATCGGATCTGGTTCCGCGTGGATCCCCGAATTCCCGGGTCGACGATATCGCCGCCACC
ATGTACCCATACGATGTTCCAGATTACGCTGCGGCGGCGGCGGCGGCGGGCGCGGGCCCGGAGATGGTCC
GCGGGCAGGTGTTCGACGTGGGGCCGCGCTACACCAACCTCTCGTACATCGGCGAGGGCGCCTACGGCAT
GGTGTGCTCTGCTTATGATAATGTCAACAAAGTTCGAGTAGCTATCAAGAAAATCAGCCCCTTTGAGCAC
CAGACCTACTGCCAGAGTACCCTGAGGGAGATAAAAATCTTACTGCGCTTCAGACATGAGAACATCATTG
GAATCAATGACATTATTCGAGCACCAACCATCGAGCAAATGAAAGATGTATATATAGTACAGGACCTCAT
GGAAACAGATCTTTACAAGCTCTTGAAGACACAACACCTCAGCAATGACCATATCTGCTATTTTCTCTAC
CAGATCCTCAGAGGGTTAAAATATATCCATTCAGCTAACGTTCTGCACCGTGACCTCAAGCCTTCCAACC
TGCTGCTCAACACCACCTGTGATCTCAAGATCTGTGACTTTGGCCTGGCCCGTGTTGCAGATCCAGACCA
TGATCACACAGGGTTCCTGACAGAATATGTGGCCACACGTTGGTACAGGGCTCCAGAAATTATGTTGAAT
TCCAAGGGCTACACCAAGTCCATTGATATTTGGTCTGTAGGCTGCATTCTGGCAGAAATGCTTTCTAACA
GGCCCATCTTTCCAGGGAAGCATTATCTTGACCAGCTGAACCACATTTTGGGTATTCTTGGATCCCCATC
ACAAGAAGACCTGAATTGTATAATAAATTTAAAAGCTAGGAACTATTTGCTTTCTCTTCCACACAAAAAT
AAGGTGCCATGGAACAGGCTGTTCCCAAATGCTGACTCCAAAGCTCTGGACTTATTGGACAAAATGTTGA
CATTCAACCCACACAAGAGGATTGAAGTAGAACAGGCTCTGGCCCACCCATATCTGGAGCAGTATTACGA
CCCGAGT
