>Addgene plasmid #53200 | pGEX4T3-HA-ERK2 GOF | addgene partial sequence | sequence record 89480 | pGEX3 5'-CCGGGAGCTGCATGTGTCAGAGG-3'
CACCGAAACGCGCGAGGCAGATCGTCAGTCAGTCACGATGCGGCCGCTCGAGTCGACTTAAGATCTGTAT
CCTGGCTGGAATCTAGCAGTCTCTTCAAAAATTAGTTCTTTGAGCTTTTCCTTAGGCAAGTCATCCAATT
CCATGTCGAACTTGAATGGTGCTTCGGCGATGGGCTCGTTACTACTCGGGTCGTAATACTGCTCCAGATA
TGGGTGGGCCAGAGCCTGTTCTACTTCAATCCTCTTGTGTGGGTTGAATGTCAACATTTTGTCCAATAAG
TCCAGAGCTTTGGAGTCAGCATTTGGGAACAGCCTGTTCCATGGCACCTTATTTTTGTGTGGAAGAGAAA
GCAAATAGTTCCTAGCTTTTAAATTTATTATACAATTCAGGTCTTCTTGTGATGGGGATCCAAGAATACC
CAAAATGTGGTTCAGCTGGTCAAGATAATGCTTCCCTGGAAAGATGGGCCTGTTAGAAAGCATTTCTGCC
AGAATGCAGCCTACAGACCAAATATCAATGGACTTGGTGTAGCCCTTGGAATTCAACATAATTTCTGGAG
CCCTGTACCAACGTGTGGCCACATATTCTGTCAGGAACCCTGTGTGATCATGGTCTGGATCTGCAACACG
GGCCAGGCCAAAGTCACAGATCTTGAGATCACAGGTGGTGTTGAGCAGCAGGTTGGAAGGCTTGAGGTCA
CGGTGCAGAACGTTAGCTGAATGGATATATTTTAACCCTCTGAGGATCTGGTAGAGAAAATAGCAGATAT
GGTCATTGCTGAGGTGTTGTGTCTTCAAGAGCTTGTAAAGATCTGTTTCCATGAGGTCCTGTACTATATA
TACATCTTTCATTTGCTCGATGGTTGGTGCTCGAATAAA
