[The description below was written by a language model from this plasmid's Addgene catalogue record.]
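Description:
pGEX4T3-HA-ERK2 GOF is a bacterial expression plasmid built on the commercial pGEX4T3 backbone (about 5 kb without insert), designed to produce a recombinant human kinase as a glutathione S-transferase fusion in E. coli. It is maintained as a high-copy plasmid under ampicillin selection. The record provides no feature table, so promoter and origin details are not listed. pGEX-4T series vectors generally drive expression of the GST fusion from an IPTG-inducible tac promoter, carry a lacI repressor gene, and encode a thrombin cleavage site between GST and the cloned protein.

The insert, roughly 1.1 kb, is the coding sequence of human ERK2 (MAPK1, extracellular signal-regulated kinase 2), derived in part from a Gateway donor clone of MAPK1. It carries two substitutions, R67S and D321N, and the "GOF" in the name marks this as a gain-of-function variant of the kinase. An HA epitope tag sits at the N terminus of the insert, downstream of the backbone-encoded GST, so the product is GST-HA-ERK2. The fragment was introduced by restriction cloning, with the 5′ XhoI junction destroyed and the 3′ SalI site retained. The depositor notes that sequence discrepancies seen during quality control have no functional consequence.

The arrangement allows affinity purification of the mutant kinase on glutathione resin and detection through either GST or HA. This suits it to in vitro biochemical work such as kinase or binding assays. It was generated for a study of the copper requirement of oncogenic BRAF signalling through the MAPK pathway.
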