Addgene plasmid #53200: pGEX4T3-HA-ERK2 GOF
Purpose: Expresses GST and HA tagged human ERK2 R67S D321N from bacterial expression vector
Depositing lab: Christopher Counter. Depositing organization: Duke University. Publication: Copper is required for oncogenic BRAF signalling and tumorigenesis. Brady DC, Crowe MS, Turski ML, Hobbs GA, Yao X, Chaikuad A, Knapp S, Xiao K, Campbell SL, Thiele DJ, Counter CM. Nature. 2014 Apr 9. doi: 10.1038/nature13180. PubMed 24717435.
Backbone
  Vector backbone: pGEX4T3
  Backbone manufacturer: GE Healthcare
  Backbone size w/o insert (bp): 4968
  Vector type: Bacterial Expression
Growth in bacteria
  Bacterial resistance: Ampicillin, 100 μg/mL
  Growth temperature: 37°C
  Growth strain: XL10 Gold
  Copy number: High Copy
Gene/Insert
  Gene/Insert name: ERK2 (alt names: Extracellular signal regulated kinase 2; MAPK2)
  Species: H. sapiens (human)
  Insert size (bp): 1082
  Mutation: R67S/D321N
  GenBank ID: NM_138957.2
  Entrez Gene: MAPK1 (a.k.a. ERK, ERK-2, ERK2, ERT1, MAPK2, NS13, P42MAPK, PRKM1, PRKM2, p38, p40, p41, p41mapk, p42-MAPK)
  Tag / fusion protein: GST (N terminal on backbone); HA (N terminal on insert)
  Cloning method: Restriction Enzyme; 5′ cloning site XhoI (destroyed during cloning); 3′ cloning site SalI (not destroyed)
  Sequencing primers: 5′ GGGCTGGCAAGCCACGTTTGGTG; 3′ CCGGGAGCTGCATGTGTCAGAGG
Resource information
  A portion of this plasmid was derived from a plasmid made by: Addgene Plasmid 23498: pDONR223-MAPK1
Terms and licenses: Academic/Nonprofit Terms; Industry Terms: Not Available to Industry
Depositor comments: The sequence discrepancies found during the QC process have no functional consequence.
How to cite: pGEX4T3-HA-ERK2 GOF was a gift from Christopher Counter (Addgene plasmid # 53200 ; http://n2t.net/addgene:53200 ; RRID:Addgene_53200)
